>Addgene plasmid #68167 | pPMtb (GB0080) | depositor full sequence | sequence record 125399 | pPMtb  (GB0080) sequence 5062 bps
CTCGCATTGATGATTGGTCTGAAACAAGAATTGAGAAATCAAATGTGATTTTTTTTTTTTTTGATTGGTG
TAGAAATGAGTGATTGAGGGAAGAAGCATGAGTGTCTATTTATAGTGAAACGAAGGTACATGGATGATAT
TAACCGTACACGTGTCGTGATCGTATGGGAATATGTTATCCTTGTAAGTCGGTCCATACATGATCCTAAT
TTCATCCACGTATTCGTCGTTTTCTATAATCACAATTACCATTCGTACGTATGTTCTAGACATATTTACA
TTCTCTATCGACCGCGACTTATTTATCTATATCGAATGTTTATAACAAACTAAATAACTTTATATTTTGA
CACTTTTCAAGATTTAAATGATTTTATCTTTGATTGTAAATTTTTTATATTTATTTTTATTTATTTTGAA
TTAACAGTTATTGTGACCTATAGTACTTTTTATATAGTTGTATAAATTTTATTTTAAAAAATAGAAAATT
TCGCGCGTATGTTTTCGGTCAAACTTTAATTATTTGACTCTTGAAAAACGAAAAGTGTCACATAAATCGA
AACAAATGAAGTATATTGTGATCGAGCTGATGTAGCATATGAGATGATAGGTGCGTTTGGGTGGTGGTCA
GGGATCGGCTAAAAAAATAATTTAGAATTAAATTTTTTTAAAAAGATTGTTGTTTTTCCTAAAATAAAAA
TGTAATTTTAAATTTGAGGAGAGTTTGGAAAAATGTTTTCCTTAATTTTTTAAAGGAAATCATTTTTCTT
AATTTTGAGGAAAATGAGTTGATTCGAAAAACTTTTTTCAAAATTTTTGTCCCAACCAAACATGAGAAAA
TTGGAAAACACTTTCTGGTTCCTTCATACCAAACACACTCGATATCAAGAAAGATTAGGGTTCAATTTAA
TCTGTTATGTCATTTTAATTGAATTCATCAGGTTCAATTTATTTAATACGATATATATTATTAATGTGAT
TTGTAAATTCTTATACAAAAATAAGTTACTTAATATGCTATAAAAAAGTAACAACTACGAATTTCTCGAT
AAATTTCTGAATTAATCGACCAAATTGATAGTGACTTCTTATCTACCCAAGGAAATAACATTTTCTGTTG
GAACAAATTGTGGGCATGCACGTACCTTGGTTTAAGTTGTTAATGTTTATTCTTTTTATTTATCTCAAAT
AATATGATATTTATTTAAATAATTTAACATGTAAAAATTAAAATTATTTTTCAAAAAGTGATGATAAAAT
TTAAATATTTATGTTACATAGGAAACAAAAATAATAATTCAATATAGTACTTTTAGCATAAAAATAGTTA
ATGTTTACGTTTCGAGAATATTTTTTTCACGTATTATTTTTTCTCTAGAACTTGGTAGATACCAATAATT
TGTGGCCCAAAATCTACACAAGTATGTTCATAATTGACTACACAAGTTTATGTTTAATATGATTAATTAA
GTTGTGTTTAATGAATAAGATGATCATTGAAGAGTATTGATAAAAAATATTGTAAGATAATTAAATAAGT
TCTAATTTTAATAGAAAATGAAGAATTAAATGATTATTTTGTTAATGAAATGTGTTTAATTATATACGAT
AAAATGATTAAGAAATGTGTAGATGTCATGCTTGTTCAATCTTCCTCTTTGTATAAGTAGCTTGATATAA
TAACTTCATATTATTACACATCCAAGATAAAAGTATTTCTAGATGAATTTGTACTTTGACACATTCAATT
AATTAATGACATAGTTATGTCATTATTCGTTATGTATACAAAGTAGTATGTCAGAAATAATGTATTTTCC
GCTAAAAATAATGATACTTTGTAGATATGATATGTTTTGACTTTGTGACTTTTTTGTTTGTATCTCAAAA
TTTAGTGACTTTGGGTTAGAGAAACTAGTTATATAACTTTTGTATGAAACGCAAATACTAATAGTTACTT
GATCGATATGAAGTTTGTTCAAATATTAATAAAATCAAAAAGTAAGATACTCCCGAGACCACTCATCGCC
CAATCACTAGTGAATTCGCGGCCGCCTGCAGGTCGACCATATGGGAGAGCTCCCAACGCGTTGGATGCAT
AGCTTGAGTATTCTATAGTGTCACCTAAATAGCTTGGCGTAATCATGGTCATAGCTGTTTCCTGTGTGAA
ATTGTTATCCGCTCACAATTCCACACAACATACGAGCCGGAAGCATAAAGTGTAAAGCCTGGGGTGCCTA
ATGAGTGAGCTAACTCACATTAATTGCGTTGCGCTCACTGCCCGCTTTCCAGTCGGGAAACCTGTCGTGC
CAGCTGCATTAATGAATCGGCCAACGCGCGGGGAGAGGCGGTTTGCGTATTGGGCGCTCTTCCGCTTCCT
CGCTCACTGACTCGCTGCGCTCGGTCGTTCGGCTGCGGCGAGCGGTATCAGCTCACTCAAAGGCGGTAAT
ACGGTTATCCACAGAATCAGGGGATAACGCAGGAAAGAACATGTGAGCAAAAGGCCAGCAAAAGGCCAGG
AACCGTAAAAAGGCCGCGTTGCTGGCGTTTTTCCATAGGCTCCGCCCCCCTGACGAGCATCACAAAAATC
GACGCTCAAGTCAGAGGTGGCGAAACCCGACAGGACTATAAAGATACCAGGCGTTTCCCCCTGGAAGCTC
CCTCGTGCGCTCTCCTGTTCCGACCCTGCCGCTTACCGGATACCTGTCCGCCTTTCTCCCTTCGGGAAGC
GTGGCGCTTTCTCATAGCTCACGCTGTAGGTATCTCAGTTCGGTGTAGGTCGTTCGCTCCAAGCTGGGCT
GTGTGCACGAACCCCCCGTTCAGCCCGACCGCTGCGCCTTATCCGGTAACTATCGTCTTGAGTCCAACCC
GGTAAGACACGACTTATCGCCACTGGCAGCAGCCACTGGTAACAGGATTAGCAGAGCGAGGTATGTAGGC
GGTGCTACAGAGTTCTTGAAGTGGTGGCCTAACTACGGCTACACTAGAAGAACAGTATTTGGTATCTGCG
CTCTGCTGAAGCCAGTTACCTTCGGAAAAAGAGTTGGTAGCTCTTGATCCGGCAAACAAACCACCGCTGG
TAGCGGTGGTTTTTTTGTTTGCAAGCAGCAGATTACGCGCAGAAAAAAAGGATCTCAAGAAGATCCTTTG
ATCTTTTCTACGGGGTCTGACGCTCAGTGGAACGAAAACTCACGTTAAGGGATTTTGGTCATGAGATTAT
CAAAAAGGATCTTCACCTAGATCCTTTTAAATTAAAAATGAAGTTTTAAATCAATCTAAAGTATATATGA
GTAAACTTGGTCTGACAGTTACCAATGCTTAATCAGTGAGGCACCTATCTCAGCGATCTGTCTATTTCGT
TCATCCATAGTTGCCTGACTCCCCGTCGTGTAGATAACTACGATACGGGAGGGCTTACCATCTGGCCCCA
GTGCTGCAATGATACCGCGCGACCCACGCTCACCGGCTCCAGATTTATCAGCAATAAACCAGCCAGCCGG
AAGGGCCGAGCGCAGAAGTGGTCCTGCAACTTTATCCGCCTCCATCCAGTCTATTAATTGTTGCCGGGAA
GCTAGAGTAAGTAGTTCGCCAGTTAATAGTTTGCGCAACGTTGTTGCCATTGCTACAGGCATCGTGGTGT
CACGCTCGTCGTTTGGTATGGCTTCATTCAGCTCCGGTTCCCAACGATCAAGGCGAGTTACATGATCCCC
CATGTTGTGCAAAAAAGCGGTTAGCTCCTTCGGTCCTCCGATCGTTGTCAGAAGTAAGTTGGCCGCAGTG
TTATCACTCATGGTTATGGCAGCACTGCATAATTCTCTTACTGTCATGCCATCCGTAAGATGCTTTTCTG
TGACTGGTGAGTACTCAACCAAGTCATTCTGAGAATAGTGTATGCGGCGACCGAGTTGCTCTTGCCCGGC
GTCAATACGGGATAATACCGCGCCACATAGCAGAACTTTAAAAGTGCTCATCATTGGAAAACGTTCTTCG
GGGCGAAAACTCTCAAGGATCTTACCGCTGTTGAGATCCAGTTCGATGTAACCCACTCGTGCACCCAACT
GATCTTCAGCATCTTTTACTTTCACCAGCGTTTCTGGGTGAGCAAAAACAGGAAGGCAAAATGCCGCAAA
AAAGGGAATAAGGGCGACACGGAAATGTTGAATACTCATACTCTTCCTTTTTCAATATTATTGAAGCATT
TATCAGGGTTATTGTCTCATGAGCGGATACATATTTGAATGTATTTAGAAAAATAAACAAATAGGGGTTC
CGCGCACATTTCCCCGAAAAGTGCCACCTGATGCGGTGTGAAATACCGCACAGATGCGTAAGGAGAAAAT
ACCGCATCAGGAAATTGTAAGCGTTAATATTTTGTTAAAATTCGCGTTAAATTTTTGTTAAATCAGCTCA
TTTTTTAACCAATAGGCCGAAATCGGCAAAATCCCTTATAAATCAAAAGAATAGACCGAGATAGGGT
[37 nt withheld, positions 4478-4514]
AAAGAACGTGGACTCCAACGTCAAAGGGCGAAAAACCGTCTATCAGGGCGCTGGCCCACTACGTGAACCA
TCACCCT
[91 nt withheld, positions 4592-4682]
G
[124 nt withheld, positions 4684-4807]
CCATTCGCCATTCAGGCTGCGCAACTGTTGGGAAGGGCGATCGGTGCGGGCCTCTTCGCTATTACGCCAG
CTGGCGAAAGGGGGATGTGCTGCAAGGCGATTAAGTTGGGTAACGCCAGGGTTTTCCCAGTCACGACGTT
GTAAAACGACGGCCAGTGAATTGTAATACGACTCACTATAGGGCGAATTGGGCCCGACGTCGCATGCTCC
CGGCCGCCATGGCGGCCGCGGGAATTCGATTGGGCGATGAGTGGT
Features (pLannotate 1.2.2; 14 found; start..end, strand, type, name):
   1773..1789    +  promoter       dU6-2 promoter (fragment): RNA polymerase III promoter for Drosophila U6-2 snRNA (Das et al., 1987)
   2038..2100    -  CDS            VESPI_VESMG (fragment): Experimental evidence at protein level: Swiss-Prot protein existence level 1. Shows contractile activity on isolated ileum smooth muscle. From Vespa magnifica (Hornet).
   2112..2130    -  promoter       SP6 promoter: promoter for bacteriophage SP6 RNA polymerase
   2172..2188    -  protein_bind   lac operator: The lac repressor binds to the lac operator to inhibit transcription in E. coli. This inhibition can be relieved by adding lactose or isopropyl-β-D-thiogalactopyranoside (IPTG). lac repressor encoded by lacI
   2196..2226    -  promoter       lac promoter: promoter for the E. coli lac operon
   2241..2262    -  protein_bind   CAP binding site: CAP binding activates transcription in the presence of cAMP. E. coli catabolite activator protein
   2275..2367    -  CDS            lacI (fragment): lac repressor; lacI; The lac repressor binds to the lac operator to inhibit transcription in E. coli. This inhibition can be relieved by adding lactose or isopropyl-β-D-thiogalactopyranoside (IPTG).
   2550..3138    -  rep_origin     ori: high-copy-number ColE1/pMB1/pBR322/pUC origin of replication
   3309..4169    -  CDS            AmpR: β-lactamase; bla; confers resistance to ampicillin, carbenicillin, and related antibiotics
   4170..4274    -  promoter       AmpR promoter: bla
   4301..4351    +  misc_feature   bom (fragment): basis of mobility region from pBR322
   4352..4807    -  rep_origin     f1 ori (sequence partly withheld): f1 bacteriophage origin of replication; arrow indicates direction of (+) strand synthesis
   4811..4968    -  CDS            lacZα (fragment): LacZα fragment of β-galactosidase; lacZ fragment
   4971..4989    +  promoter       T7 promoter: promoter for bacteriophage T7 RNA polymerase
