[The description below was written by a language model from this plasmid's Addgene catalogue record and pLannotate feature annotations shown in this document.]
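Description:
pPMtb (GB0080) is a level 0 GoldenBraid 2.0 part plasmid that stores the promoter of the tomato (Solanum lycopersicum) metallothionein II-like protein (MTB) gene as a standardized, reusable element for plant synthetic biology. It is built in pUPD, the universal part domestication vector of the GoldenBraid system, which the depositors derived from pGEM-T Easy. The 5,062 bp plasmid is maintained in E. coli at high copy through a ColE1/pUC-type origin and is selected with ampicillin via the β-lactamase gene and its native promoter. The backbone also retains an f1 phage origin and remnants of the lac promoter/operator and lacZα region, which flank the cloning site along with T7 and SP6 promoters that double as sequencing primer sites.

The insert is about 2 kb of SlMtb promoter sequence that has been "domesticated": internal BsaI and BsmBI recognition sites were removed so the part is compatible with Type IIS assembly. It was cloned into pUPD through BsmBI sites that were destroyed in the process, and it can be released with BsaI for ordered, directional assembly with coding sequences, terminators and other level 0 parts into transcriptional units in GoldenBraid destination vectors. The automated feature table does not annotate the promoter itself. The short Drosophila U6-2 promoter and hornet peptide fragment hits in or next to the insert region, like the small lacI and bom fragments elsewhere, are most likely chance or residual matches rather than functional elements. The plasmid has no plant selection marker or T-DNA borders and serves purely as a part donor. The record does not describe the promoter's expression pattern.
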