Addgene plasmid #68167: pPMtb (GB0080)
Purpose: Provides the S. Lycopersicum metallothionein II-like protein (MTB) gene promoter as a level 0 GoldenBraid part
Depositing lab: Diego Orzaez. Depositing organization: Agencia Estatal Consejo Superior de Investigaciones Científicas, M.P. Publication: GoldenBraid 2.0: a comprehensive DNA assembly framework for plant synthetic biology. Sarrion-Perdigones A, Vazquez-Vilar M, Palaci J, Castelijns B, Forment J, Ziarsolo P, Blanca J, Granell A, Orzaez D. Plant Physiol. 2013 Jul;162(3):1618-31. 10.1104/pp.113.217661 PubMed 23669743.
Backbone
  Vector backbone: pUPD
  Backbone manufacturer: self-made; derived from pGEMT-Easy manufactured by Promega
  Vector type: Synthetic Biology
Growth in bacteria
  Bacterial resistance: Ampicillin, 100 μg/mL
  Growth temperature: 37°C
  Growth strain: DH5alpha
  Copy number: High Copy
Gene/Insert
  Gene/Insert name: SlMtb promoter
  Insert size (bp): 2000
  Mutation: BsaI and BsmBI sites removed
  Cloning method: Restriction Enzyme; 5′ cloning site BsmBI (destroyed during cloning); 3′ cloning site BsmBI (destroyed during cloning)
  Sequencing primers: 5′ SP6; 3′ T7
Terms and licenses: Academic/Nonprofit Terms; Industry Terms: Not Available to Industry
Depositor comments: insert can be released with BsaI
How to cite: pPMtb (GB0080) was a gift from Diego Orzaez (Addgene plasmid # 68167 ; http://n2t.net/addgene:68167 ; RRID:Addgene_68167)
