>Addgene plasmid #68167 | pPMtb (GB0080) | addgene partial sequence | sequence record 125396 | SP6 5'-ATTTAGGTGACACTATAG-3'
GGTCGACCTGCAGGCGGCCGCGAATTCACTAGTGATTGGGCGATGAGTGGTCTCGGGAGTATCTTACTTT
TTGATTTTATTAATATTTGAACAAACTTCATATCGATCAAGTAACTATTAGTATTTGCGTTTCATACAAA
AGTTATATAACTAGTTTCTCTAACCCAAAGTCACTAAATTTTGAGATACAAACAAAAAAGTCACAAAGTC
AAAACATATCATATCTACAAAGTATCATTATTTTTAGCGGAAAATACATTATTTCTGACATACTACTTTG
TATACATAACGAATAATGACATAACTATGTCATTAATTAATTGAATGTGTCAAAGTACAAATTCATCTAG
AAATACTTTTATCTTGGATGTGTAATAATATGAAGTTATTATATCAAGCTACTTATACAAAGAGGAAGAT
TGAACAAGCATGACATCTACACATTTCTTAATCATTTTATCGTATATAATTAAACACATTTCATTAACAA
AATAATCATTTAATTCTTCATTTTCTATTAAAATTAGAACTTATTTAATTATCTTACAATATTTTTTATC
AATACTCTTCAATGATCATCTTATTCATTAAACACAACTTAATTAATCATATTAAACATAAACTTGTGTA
GTCAATTATGAACATACTTGTGTAGATTTTGGGCCACAAATTATTGGTATCTACCAAGTTCTAGAGAA
