>Addgene plasmid #68167 | pPMtb (GB0080) | addgene partial sequence | sequence record 127773 | T7 5'-TAATACGACTCACTATAGGG-3'
CTCCGGCCGCCATGGCGGCCGCGGGAATTCGATTGGGCGATGAGTGGTCTCGCATTGATGATTGGTCTGA
AACAAGAATTGAGAAATCAAATGTGATTTTTTTTTTTTTTGATTGGTGTAGAAATGAGTGATTGAGGGAA
GAAGCATGAGTGTCTATTTATAGTGAAACGAAGGTACATGGATGATATTAACCGTACACGTGTCGTGATC
GTATGGGAATATGTTATCCTTGTAAGTCGGTCCATACATGATCCTAATTTCATCCACGTATTCGTCGTTT
TCTATAATCACAATTACCATTCGTACGTATGTTCTAGACATATTTACATTCTCTATCGACCGCGACTTAT
TTATCTATATCGAATGTTTATAACAAACTAAATAACTTTATATTTTGACACTTTTCAAGATTTAAATGAT
TTTATCTTTGATTGTAAATTTTTTATATTTATTTTTATTTATTTTGAATTAACAGTTATTGTGACCTATA
GTACTTTTTATATAGTTGTATAAATTTTATTTTAAAAAATAGAAAATTTCGCGCGTATGTTTTCGGTCAA
ACTTTAATTATTTGACTCTTGAAAAACGAAAAGTGTCACATAAATCGAAACAAATGAAGTATATTGTGAT
CGAGCTGATGTAGCATATGAGATGATAGGTGCGTTTGGGTGGTGGTCAGGGATCGGCTAAAAAAATAATT
TAGAATTAAATTTTTTTAAAAAGATTGTTGTTTTTCCTAAAATAAAAATGTAATTTTAAATTTGAGGAGA
GTTTGGAAAAATGTTTTCCTTAATTTTTTAAAGGAAATCATTTTTCTTAATTTTGAGGAAAATGAGTTGA
TTCGAAA
